>Addgene plasmid #57354 | mEos2-CathespinB-6 | addgene full sequence | sequence record 209257 | Addgene NGS Result
CATGTTCTTTCCTGCGTTATCCCCTGATTCTGTGGATAACCGTATTACCGCCATGCATTAGTTATTAATA
GTAATCAATTACGGGGTCATTAGTTCATAGCCCATATATGGAGTTCCGCGTTACATAACTTACGGTAAAT
GGCCCGCCTGGCTGACCGCCCAACGACCCCCGCCCATTGACGTCAATAATGACGTATGTTCCCATAGTAA
CGCCAATAGGGACTTTCCATTGACGTCAATGGGTGGAGTATTTACGGTAAACTGCCCACTTGGCAGTACA
TCAAGTGTATCATATGCCAAGTACGCCCCCTATTGACGTCAATGACGGTAAATGGCCCGCCTGGCATTAT
GCCCAGTACATGACCTTATGGGACTTTCCTACTTGGCAGTACATCTACGTATTAGTCATCGCTATTACCA
TGGTGATGCGGTTTTGGCAGTACATCAATGGGCGTGGATAGCGGTTTGACTCACGGGGATTTCCAAGTCT
CCACCCCATTGACGTCAATGGGAGTTTGTTTTGGCACCAAAATCAACGGGACTTTCCAAAATGTCGTAAC
AACTCCGCCCCATTGACGCAAATGGGCGGTAGGCGTGTACGGTGGGAGGTCTATATAAGCAGAGCTGGTT
TAGTGAACCGTCAGATCCGCTAGCGCTACCGGACTCAGATCTCGAGCTCAAGCTTCGAATTCCAGGATGT
GGTGGTCCTTGATCCCTCTCTCTTGCCTGCTGGCACTGACCAGTGCCCATGACAAGCCTTCCTTTCACCC
ACTGTCGGACGACATGATTAACTATATCAACAAACAGAATACAACATGGCAGGCTGGACGCAACTTCTAC
AATGTTGACATAAGCTATCTGAAGAAGCTGTGTGGAACTGTCCTGGGTGGACCCAAGCTGCCGGAAAGGG
TTGGGTTCAGCGAGGACATAAATCTACCTGAATCCTTTGATGCACGGGAACAGTGGTCCAATTGCCCGAC
CATCGCACAGATCAGAGACCAGGGGTCCTGTGGCTCTTGTTGGGCATTTGGGGCAGTGGAAGCCATGTCT
GACCGAATCTGCATTCACACCAATGGCCGAGTCAATGTGGAGGTGTCTGCTGAGGACCTGCTTACCTGCT
GTGGTATCCAGTGTGGGGATGGCTGTAATGGTGGCTATCCCTCTGGAGCATGGAACTTCTGGACTAGAAA
AGGCCTGGTTTCTGGTGGAGTATACAATTCTCATATAGGCTGCTTACCCTACACCATCCCTCCCTGTGAA
CACCATGTCAATGGCTCCCGTCCCCCATGCACTGGAGAAGGAGATACTCCCAAGTGCAACAAGATGTGTG
AGGCTGGCTACTCCACATCCTACAAGGAAGATAAGCACTATGGGTACACTTCCTACAGTGTGTCTGACAG
CGAGAAGGAGATCATGGCGGAAATCTACAAAAATGGCCCAGTGGAGGGTGCTTTTACTGTGTTTTCTGAC
TTCTTGACTTACAAATCAGGCGTATACAAGCATGAAGCCGGTGATGTGATGGGAGGCCATGCCATCCGCA
TTCTGGGCTGGGGAATAGAGAATGGAGTACCCTACTGGCTGGTAGCAAACTCCTGGAACGTTGACTGGGG
TGATAATGGTTTCTTTAAAATCCTCAGAGGAGAGAACCACTGTGGAATTGAATCAGAAATCGTGGCTGGA
ATCCCACGCACTCAGGATCCACCGGTCGCCACCATGAGTGCGATTAAGCCAGACATGAAGATCAAACTCC
GTATGGAAGGCAACGTAAACGGGCACCACTTTGTGATCGACGGAGATGGTACAGGCAAGCCTTTTGAGGG
AAAACAGAGTATGGATCTTGAAGTCAAAGAGGGCGGACCTCTGCCTTTTGCCTTTGATATCCTGACCACT
GCATTCCATTACGGCAACAGGGTATTCGCCAAATATCCAGACAACATACAAGACTATTTTAAGCAGTCGT
TTCCTAAGGGGTATTCGTGGGAACGAAGCTTGACTTTCGAAGACGGGGGCATTTGCATTGCCAGAAACGA
CATAACAATGGAAGGGGACACTTTCTATAATAAAGTTCGATTTTATGGTACCAACTTTCCCGCCAATGGT
CCAGTTATGCAGAAGAAGACGCTGAAATGGGAGCCCTCCACTGAGAAAATGTATGTGCGTGATGGAGTGC
TGACGGGTGATATTCATATGGCTTTGTTGCTTGAAGGAAATGCCCATTACCGATGTGACTTCAGAACTAC
TTACAAAGCTAAGGAGAAGGGTGTCAAGTTACCAGGCTACCACTTTGTGGACCACTGCATTGAGATTTTA
AGCCATGACAAAGATTACAACAAGGTTAAGCTGTATGAGCATGCTGTTGCTCATTCTGGATTGCCTGACA
ATGCCAGACGATAAGCGGCCGCGACTCTAGATCATAATCAGCCATACCACATTTGTAGAGGTTTTACTTG
CTTTAAAAAACCTCCCACACCTCCCCCTGAACCTGAAACATAAAATGAATGCAATTGTTGTTGTTAACTT
GTTTATTGCAGCTTATAATGGTTACAAATAAAGCAATAGCATCACAAATTTCACAAATAAAGCATTTTTT
TCACTGCATTCTAGTTGTGGTTTGTCCAAACTCATCAATGTATCTTAAGGCGTAAATTGTAAGCGTTAAT
ATTTTGTTAAAATTCGCGTTAAATTTTTGTTAAATCAGCTCATTTTTTAACCAATAGGCCGAAATCGGCA
AAATCCCTTATAAATCAAAAGAATAGACCGAGATAGGGT
[37 nt withheld, positions 2770-2806]
AAAGAACGTGGACTCCAACGTCAAAGG
[49 nt withheld, positions 2834-2882]
T
[91 nt withheld, positions 2884-2974]
G
[124 nt withheld, positions 2976-3099]
CAGGTGGCACTTTTCGGGGAAATGTGCGCGGAACCCCTATTTGTTTATTTTTCTAAATACATTCAAATAT
GTATCCGCTCATGAGACAATAACCCTGATAAATGCTTCAATAATATTGAAAAAGGAAGAGTCCTGAGGCG
GAAAGAACCAGCTGTGGAATGTGTGTCAGTTAGGGTGTGGAAAGTCCCCAGGCTCCCCAGCAGGCAGAAG
TATGCAAAGCATGCATCTCAATTAGTCAGCAACCAGGTGTGGAAAGTCCCCAGGCTCCCCAGCAGGCAGA
AGTATGCAAAGCATGCATCTCAATTAGTCAGCAACCATAGTCCCGCCCCTAACTCCGCCCATCCCGCCCC
TAACTCCGCCCAGTTCCGCCCATTCTCCGCCCCATGGCTGACTAATTTTTTTTATTTATGCAGAGGCCGA
GGCCGCCTCGGCCTCTGAGCTATTCCAGAAGTAGTGAGGAGGCTTTTTTGGAGGCCTAGGCTTTTGCAAA
GATCGATCAAGAGACAGGATGAGGATCGTTTCGCATGATTGAACAAGATGGATTGCACGCAGGTTCTCCG
GCCGCTTGGGTGGAGAGGCTATTCGGCTATGACTGGGCACAACAGACAATCGGCTGCTCTGATGCCGCCG
TGTTCCGGCTGTCAGCGCAGGGGCGCCCGGTTCTTTTTGTCAAGACCGACCTGTCCGGTGCCCTGAATGA
ACTGCAAGACGAGGCAGCGCGGCTATCGTGGCTGGCCACGACGGGCGTTCCTTGCGCAGCTGTGCTCGAC
GTTGTCACTGAAGCGGGAAGGGACTGGCTGCTATTGGGCGAAGTGCCGGGGCAGGATCTCCTGTCATCTC
ACCTTGCTCCTGCCGAGAAAGTATCCATCATGGCTGATGCAATGCGGCGGCTGCATACGCTTGATCCGGC
TACCTGCCCATTCGACCACCAAGCGAAACATCGCATCGAGCGAGCACGTACTCGGATGGAAGCCGGTCTT
GTCGATCAGGATGATCTGGACGAAGAGCATCAGGGGCTCGCGCCAGCCGAACTGTTCGCCAGGCTCAAGG
CGAGCATGCCCGACGGCGAGGATCTCGTCGTGACCCATGGCGATGCCTGCTTGCCGAATATCATGGTGGA
AAATGGCCGCTTTTCTGGATTCATCGACTGTGGCCGGCTGGGTGTGGCGGACCGCTATCAGGACATAGCG
TTGGCTACCCGTGATATTGCTGAAGAGCTTGGCGGCGAATGGGCTGACCGCTTCCTCGTGCTTTACGGTA
TCGCCGCTCCCGATTCGCAGCGCATCGCCTTCTATCGCCTTCTTGACGAGTTCTTCTGAGCGGGACTCTG
GGGTTCGAAATGACCGACCAAGCGACGCCCAACCTGCCATCACGAGATTTCGATTCCACCGCCGCCTTCT
ATGAAAGGTTGGGCTTCGGAATCGTTTTCCGGGACGCCGGCTGGATGATCCTCCAGCGCGGGGATCTCAT
GCTGGAGTTCTTCGCCCACCCTAGGGGGAGGCTAACTGAAACACGGAAGGAGACAATACCGGAAGGAACC
CGCGCTATGACGGCAATAAAAAGACAGAATAAAACGCACGGTGTTGGGTCGTTTGTTCATAAACGCGGGG
TTCGGTCCCAGGGCTGGCACTCTGTCGATACCCCACCGAGACCCCATTGGGGCCAATACGCCCGCGTTTC
TTCCTTTTCCCCACCCCACCCCCCAAGTTCGGGTGAAGGCCCAGGGCTCGCAGCCAACGTCGGGGCGGCA
GGCCCTGCCATAGCCTCAGGTTACTCATATATACTTTAGATTGATTTAAAACTTCATTTTTAATTTAAAA
GGATCTAGGTGAAGATCCTTTTTGATAATCTCATGACCAAAATCCCTTAACGTGAGTTTTCGTTCCACTG
AGCGTCAGACCCCGTAGAAAAGATCAAAGGATCTTCTTGAGATCCTTTTTTTCTGCGCGTAATCTGCTGC
TTGCAAACAAAAAAACCACCGCTACCAGCGGTGGTTTGTTTGCCGGATCAAGAGCTACCAACTCTTTTTC
CGAAGGTAACTGGCTTCAGCAGAGCGCAGATACCAAATACTGTTCTTCTAGTGTAGCCGTAGTTAGGCCA
CCACTTCAAGAACTCTGTAGCACCGCCTACATACCTCGCTCTGCTAATCCTGTTACCAGTGGCTGCTGCC
AGTGGCGATAAGTCGTGTCTTACCGGGTTGGACTCAAGACGATAGTTACCGGATAAGGCGCAGCGGTCGG
GCTGAACGGGGGGTTCGTGCACACAGCCCAGCTTGGAGCGAACGACCTACACCGAACTGAGATACCTACA
GCGTGAGCTATGAGAAAGCGCCACGCTTCCCGAAGGGAGAAAGGCGGACAGGTATCCGGTAAGCGGCAGG
GTCGGAACAGGAGAGCGCACGAGGGAGCTTCCAGGGGGAAACGCCTGGTATCTTTATAGTCCTGTCGGGT
TTCGCCACCTCTGACTTGAGCGTCGATTTTTGTGATGCTCGTCAGGGGGGCGGAGCCTATGGAAAAACGC
CAGCAACGCGGCCTTTTTACGGTTCCTGGCCTTTTGCTGGCCTTTTGCTCA
Features (pLannotate 1.2.2; 16 found; start..end, strand, type, name):
      1..51      +  rep_origin     RSF ori (fragment): Plasmids containing the RSF 1030 origin of replication can be propagated in E. coli cells that contain additional plasmids with compatible origins.
    119..422     +  enhancer       CMV enhancer: human cytomegalovirus immediate early enhancer
    423..626     +  promoter       CMV promoter: human cytomegalovirus (CMV) immediate early promoter
    649..692     +  misc_feature   MCS (fragment): multiple cloning site
    697..1695    +  CDS            Ctsb: CATB_RAT - Experimental evidence at protein level: Swiss-Prot protein existence level 1. Thiol protease which is believed to participate in intracellular degradation and turnover of proteins (PubMed:1639824). Cleaves matrix extracellular phosphoglycoprotein MEPE (By similarity). Involved in the solubilization of cross-linked TG/thyroglobulin in the thyroid follicle lumen (By similarity). Has also been implicated in tumor invasion and metastasis (By similarity). From Rattus norvegicus (Rat).
   1714..2394    +  CDS            mEos2: monomeric variant of green-to-red photoswitchable fluorescent protein EosFP (McKinney et al., 2009)
   2410..2493    +  CDS            large T antigen (fragment): large T antigen from SV40 (simian virus 40)
   2516..2637    +  polyA_signal   SV40 poly(A) signal: SV40 polyadenylation signal
   2671..3099    -  rep_origin     f1 ori (sequence partly withheld): f1 bacteriophage origin of replication; arrow indicates direction of (+) strand synthesis
   3126..3230    +  promoter       AmpR promoter: bla
   3232..3589    +  promoter       SV40 promoter: SV40 enhancer and early promoter
   3624..4418    +  CDS            NeoR/KanR: aminoglycoside phosphotransferase from Tn5; aph(3')-II (or nptII); confers resistance to neomycin, kanamycin, and G418 (Geneticin®)
   4439..4591    +  CDS            ble (fragment): BLE_KLEPN - Experimental evidence at protein level: Swiss-Prot protein existence level 1. Binding protein with a strong affinity to the bleomycin family of antibiotics. Binds to CL990; an antimitotic-antibiotic compound. From Klebsiella pneumoniae.
   4650..4697    +  polyA_signal   HSV TK poly(A) signal: herpes simplex virus thymidine kinase polyadenylation signal (Cole and Stacy, 1985)
   4788..4804    -  polyA_signal   bGH poly(A) signal (fragment): bovine growth hormone polyadenylation signal
   5026..5614    +  rep_origin     ori: high-copy-number ColE1/pMB1/pBR322/pUC origin of replication
