[The description below was written by a language model from this plasmid's Addgene catalogue record and pLannotate feature annotations shown in this document.]
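Description:
mEos2-CathespinB-6 is a mammalian expression plasmid of about 5.7 kb that produces rat cathepsin B (Ctsb) fused at its C terminus to the photoconvertible fluorescent protein mEos2. It is built on an mEos2 backbone with an N1-style layout, in which the gene of interest sits upstream of the fluorescent protein. Transcription is driven by the human cytomegalovirus immediate-early enhancer and promoter. A remnant of the multiple cloning site precedes the cathepsin B coding sequence, which is followed after a short linker by the mEos2 open reading frame and an SV40 polyadenylation signal. The "6" in the name probably refers to the linker length, though the record does not say so.

The plasmid is propagated in E. coli through a high-copy ColE1/pUC-type origin, and an f1 origin is also present. A single NeoR/KanR (Tn5 aminoglycoside phosphotransferase) gene provides both selections. It is expressed from the bacterial bla promoter for kanamycin resistance in bacteria, and from the SV40 enhancer/early promoter, with an HSV TK polyadenylation signal, for G418 selection of stably transfected mammalian cells. Several short annotated fragments (RSF ori, large T antigen, ble, bGH poly(A)) look like backbone remnants or annotation matches rather than functional elements.

Because cathepsin B is a thiol protease that is trafficked to lysosomes, the fusion serves as a lysosomal marker for live-cell imaging. mEos2 is a monomeric EosFP variant that converts from green (excitation 505, emission 516 nm) to red (excitation 569, emission 581 nm). This makes the construct suitable for photoconversion-based tracking of lysosomes and for localization-based super-resolution microscopy.
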