Addgene plasmid #57354: mEos2-CathespinB-6
Purpose: Localization: Lysosomes, Excitation: 505 / 569, Emission: 516 / 581
Depositing lab: Michael Davidson. Depositing organization: Florida State University, Tallahassee. Publication: A bright and photostable photoconvertible fluorescent protein. McKinney SA, Murphy CS, Hazelwood KL, Davidson MW, Looger LL. Nat Methods. 2009 Feb . 6(2):131-3. 10.1038/nmeth.1296 PubMed 19169260.
Backbone
  Vector backbone: mEos2
  Backbone size w/o insert (bp): 4750
  Vector type: Mammalian Expression
  Selectable markers: Neomycin (select with G418)
Growth in bacteria
  Bacterial resistance: Kanamycin, 50 μg/mL
  Growth temperature: 37°C
  Growth strain: DH5alpha
  Copy number: High Copy
Gene/Insert
  Gene/Insert name: CathespinB (alt name: NM_022597.2)
  Species: R. norvegicus (rat)
  Entrez Gene: Ctsb
  Promoter: CMV
  Tag / fusion protein: mEos2 (C terminal on insert)
  Cloning method: Unknown
  Sequencing primers: 5′ CMV-F; 3′ SV40pA-R
Terms and licenses: Academic/Nonprofit Terms; Industry Terms
Depositor comments: . Excitation = 505 / 569; Emission = 516 / 581
How to cite: mEos2-CathespinB-6 was a gift from Michael Davidson (Addgene plasmid # 57354 ; http://n2t.net/addgene:57354 ; RRID:Addgene_57354)
