>Addgene plasmid #57354 | mEos2-CathespinB-6 | depositor partial sequence | sequence record 88490 | insert sequence
GACGTCAGATCCGCTAGCGCTACCGGACTCAGATCTCGAGCTCAAGCTTCGAATTCCAGGATGTGGTGGT
CCTTGATCCCTCTCTCTTGCCTGCTGGCACTGACCAGTGCCCATGACAAGCCTTCCTTTCACCCACTGTC
GGACGACATGATTAACTATATCAACAAACAGAATACAACATGGCAGGCTGGACGCAACTTCTACAATGTT
GACATAAGCTATCTGAAGAAGCTGTGTGGAACTGTCCTGGGTGGACCCAAGCTGCCGGAAAGGGTTGGGT
TCAGCGAGGACATAAATCTACCTGAATCCTTTGATGCACGGGAACAGTGGTCCAATTGCCCGACCATCGC
ACAGATCAGAGACCAGGGGTCCTGTGGCTCTTGTTGGGCATTTGGGGCAGTGGAAGCCATGTCTGACCGA
ATCTGCATTCACACCAATGGCCGAGTCAATGTGGAGGTGTCTGCTGAGGACCTGCTTACCTGCTGTGGTA
TCCAGTGTGGGGATGGCTGTAATGGTGGCTATCCCTCTGGAGCATGGAACTTCTGGACTAGAAAAGGCCT
GGTTTCTGGTGGAGTATACAATTCTCATATAGGCTGCTTACCCTACACCATCCCTCCCTGTGAACACCAT
GTCAATGGCTCCCGTCCCCCATGCACTGGAGAAGGAGATACTCCCAAGTGCAACAAGATGTGTGAGGCTG
GCTACTCCACATCCTACAAGGAAGATAAGCACTATGGGTACACTTCCTACAGTGTGTCTGACAGCGAGAA
GGAGATCATGGCGGAAATCTACAAAAATGGCCCAGTGGAGGGTGCTTTTACTGTGTTTTCTGACTTCTTG
ACTTACAAATCAGGCGTATACAAGCATGAAGCCGGTGATGTGATGGGAGGCCATGCCATCCGCATTCTGG
GCTGGGGAATAGAGAATGGAGTACCCTACTGGCTGGTAGCAAACTCCTGGAACGTTGACTGGGGTGATAA
TGGTTTCTTTAAAATCCTCAGAGGAGAGAACCACTGTGGAATTGAATCAGAAATCGTGGCTGGAATCCCA
CGCACTCAGGATCCACCGGTCGCCACCATGAGTGCGATTAAGCCAGACATGAAGATCAAACTCCGTATGG
AAGGCAACGTAAACGGGCACCACTTTGTGATCGACGGAGATGGTACAGGCAAGCCTTTTGAGGGAAAACA
GAGTATGGATCTTGAAGTCAAAGAGGGCGGACCTCTGCCTTTTGCCTTTGATATCCTGACCACTGCATTC
CATTACGGCAACAGGGTATTCGCCAAATATCCAGACAACATACAAGACTATTTTAAGCAGTCGTTTCCTA
AGGGGTATTCGTGGGAACGAAGCTTGACTTTCGAAGACGGGGGCATTTGCATTGCCAGAAACGACATAAC
AATGGAAGGGGACACTTTCTATAATAAAGTTCGATTTTATGGTACCAACTTTCCCGCCAATGGTCCAGTT
ATGCAGAAGAAGACGCTGAAATGGGAGCCCTCCACTGAGAAAATGTATGTGCGTGATGGAGTGCTGACGG
GTGATATTCATATGGCTTTGTTGCTTGAAGGAAATGCCCATTACCGATGTGACTTCAGAACTACTTACAA
AGCTAAGGAGAAGGGTGTCAAGTTACCAGGCTACCACTTTGTGGACCACTGCATTGAGATTTTAAGCCAT
GACAAAGATTACAACAAGGTTAAGCTGTATGAGCATGCTGTTGCTCATTCTGGATTGCCTGACAATGCCA
GACGATAAGCGGCCGCGACTCTAGATCATAATCAGCCATACCACA
